Addgene plasmid #67054: pCellFree_G03 ISG15
Purpose: Standard for cell-free expression benchmarking.
Depositing lab: Kirill Alexandrov. Depositing organization: University of Queensland. Publication: Performance benchmarking of four cell-free protein expression systems. Gagoski D, Polinkovsky ME, Mureev S, Kunert A, Johnston W, Gambin Y, Alexandrov K. Biotechnol Bioeng. 2015 Aug 24. doi: 10.1002/bit.25814. PubMed 26301602.
Backbone
  Vector backbone: pCellFree_G03
  Vector type: Cell-free expression
Growth in bacteria
  Bacterial resistance: Ampicillin, 100 μg/mL
  Growth temperature: 37°C
  Growth strain: DH5alpha
  Copy number: High Copy
Gene/Insert
  Gene/Insert name: ISG15 (alt name: ISG15 ubiquitin-like modifier)
  Species: H. sapiens (human)
  Entrez Gene: ISG15 (a.k.a. G1P2, IFI15, IMD38, IP17, UCRP, hUCRP)
  Promoter: T7
  Tag / fusion protein: His (N terminal on backbone); EGFP (N terminal on backbone)
  Cloning method: Gateway Cloning
  Sequencing primers: 5′ EGFP-C; 3′ T7 terminal
Terms and licenses: Academic/Nonprofit Terms; Industry Terms: Not Available to Industry
How to cite: pCellFree_G03 ISG15 was a gift from Kirill Alexandrov (Addgene plasmid # 67054 ; http://n2t.net/addgene:67054 ; RRID:Addgene_67054)
