[The description below was written by a language model from this plasmid's Addgene catalogue record.]
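Description:
pCellFree_G03 ISG15 is a cell-free expression plasmid built on the pCellFree_G03 backbone, designed to serve as a template for in vitro transcription and translation rather than for expression in living cells. It is propagated in E. coli as a high-copy plasmid under ampicillin selection. The record does not include a feature table, so the origin of replication and any translation-enhancing leader sequences in the backbone are not stated.

The insert is human ISG15, the interferon-stimulated ubiquitin-like modifier, introduced into the vector by Gateway recombination cloning. Transcription is driven by a T7 promoter, so RNA is produced by T7 RNA polymerase supplied in the reaction, and the listed 3′ sequencing primer suggests a T7 terminator region downstream of the insert. The backbone contributes two N-terminal tags, a His tag and EGFP, so the product is a His-EGFP-ISG15 fusion. The His tag permits metal-affinity capture or detection, while the EGFP moiety gives a fluorescent readout that allows yield and integrity of the translated protein to be followed directly in the lysate.

According to the record, the plasmid is intended as a standard for benchmarking cell-free expression. It comes from a study comparing the performance of four cell-free protein expression systems, where a defined, fluorescently tagged human protein template allows expression levels and product quality to be compared across different lysates.
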