>Addgene plasmid #67054 | pCellFree_G03 ISG15 | addgene partial sequence | sequence record 118884 | EGFP-N 5'-CGTCGCCGTCCAGCTCGACCAG-3'
GCTTGTGCCGTGGTGATGGTGGTGATGGTGGTGACCAGAGGTGCCCATGGTTTCACTTACGTGTTTAATG
TCTTTACAGACTTTATACATTACTGTCATGGTTAAATAAAATAAAATAAAATAAAATAAAATAAAATAAA
ATAAAATAAAATAAAATAAAATAAACTTAAGATGTCCCTATAGTGAGTCGTATTAGACGTCAGGTGGCAC
TTTTCGGGGAAATGTGCGCGGAACCCCTATTTGTTTATTTTTCTAAATACATTCAAATATGTATCCGCTC
ATGAGACAATAACCCTGATAAATGCTTCAATAATATTGAAAAAGGAAGAGTATGAGTATTCAACATTTCC
GTGTCGCCCTTATTCCCTTTTTTGCGGCATTTTGCCTTCCTGTTTTTGCTCACCCAGAAACGCTGGTGAA
AGTAAAAGATGCTGAAGATCAGTTGGGTGCACGAGTGGGTTACATCGAACTGGATCTCAACAGCGGTAAG
ATCCTTGAGAGTTTTCGCCCCGAAGAACGTTTTCCAATGATGAGCACTTTTAAAGTTCTGCTATGTGGCG
CGGTATTATCCCGTATTGACGCCGGGCAAGAGCAACTCGGTCGCCGCATACACTATTCTCAGAATGACTT
GGTTGAGTACTCACCAGTCACAGAAAAGCATCTTACGGATGGCATGACAGTAAGAGAATTATGCAGTGCT
GCCATAACCATGAGTGATAACACTGCGGCCAACTTACTTCTGACAACGATCGGAGGACCGAAGGAGCTAA
CCGC
