>Addgene plasmid #67054 | pCellFree_G03 ISG15 | addgene partial sequence | sequence record 119991 | T7term 5'-GCTAGTTATTGCTCAGCGG-3'
GGTACCACGCGTACCCAACACACGGACACATGCACGAACACGCATGCAGAGAGATCATACATCATCTATA
GAGAAGTACACGTAAAAGTAAGACTCGTCGTCTGCCAGCTACAACCGAGAAGGCGACGTGAAAGGAACAA
GAAAGGAGGAGGAGGGCGGCCGCTTACACCACTTTGTACAAGAAAGTTGGGTAGCTCCGCCCGCCAGGCT
CTGTGCCGCCTCCCCGCAGGCGCAGATTCATGAACACGGTGCTCAGGGGCTTGAGGCCGTACTCCCCCAG
CGGGAGCTGGTCCTCCAGGGGCTTCCCCTCGAAGGTCAGCCAGAACAGGTCGTCCTGCACACCCTCCAGC
CCGCTCACTTGCTGCTTCAGGTGGGCCACGGTCTGCGTCAGCCGCACCTCGTAGGTGCTGCTGCGGCCCT
TGTTATTCCTCACCAGGATGTTCAGAGGTTCGTCGCATTTGTCCACCACCAGCAGGACCGTGCTGCCGGG
GCCCAGGCCCTGGCTGGCAAGGGGGACCCTGTCCTGCAGCGCCACACCGCTCGGGTGGACAGCCAGACGC
TGCTGGAAGGCGTGCACGCCGATCTTCTGGGTGATCTGCGCCTTCAGCTCTGACACCGACATGGAGCTGC
TCAGGGACACCTGGAATTCGTTGCCCGCCAGCATCTTCACCGTCAGGTCCCAGCCCATGCCAACTTTTTT
GTACAAACTTGTCGGACCCTGGAAGAGCACCTCCAGCTTGTATAGCTCGTCCATGCCGAGAGTGATCCCG
GCGGCGGTCACGAACTCCAGCAGGACCATGTGATCGCGCTTCTCGTTGGGGTCTTTGCTCAGGGCGGACT
GGGTGCTCAGGTAGTGGTTGTCGGGCAGCAGCACGGGGCCGTCGCCGATGGGGGTGTTCTGCTGGTAGTG
GTCGGCGAGCTGCACGCTGCCG
