>Addgene plasmid #67054 | pCellFree_G03 ISG15 | addgene partial sequence | sequence record 119995 | EGFP-C 5'-CATGGTCCTGCTGGAGTTCGTG-3'
GAGAGCTTCAGCTGGAGGTGCTCTTCCAGGGTCCGACAAGTTTGTACAAAAAAGTTGGCATGGGCTGGGA
CCTGACGGTGAAGATGCTGGCGGGCAACGAATTCCAGGTGTCCCTGAGCAGCTCCATGTCGGTGTCAGAG
CTGAAGGCGCAGATCACCCAGAAGATCGGCGTGCACGCCTTCCAGCAGCGTCTGGCTGTCCACCCGAGCG
GTGTGGCGCTGCAGGACAGGGTCCCCCTTGCCAGCCAGGGCCTGGGCCCCGGCAGCACGGTCCTGCTGGT
GGTGGACAAATGCGACGAACCTCTGAACATCCTGGTGAGGAATAACAAGGGCCGCAGCAGCACCTACGAG
GTGCGGCTGACGCAGACCGTGGCCCACCTGAAGCAGCAAGTGAGCGGGCTGGAGGGTGTGCAGGACGACC
TGTTCTGGCTGACCTTCGAGGGGAAGCCCCTGGAGGACCAGCTCCCGCTGGGGGAGTACGGCCTCAAGCC
CCTGAGCACCGTGTTCATGAATCTGCGCCTGCGGGGAGGCGGCACAGAGCCTGGCGGGCGGAGCTACCCA
ACTTTCTTGTACAAAGTGGTGTAAGCGGCCGCCCTCCTCCTCCTTTCTTGTTCCTTTCACGTCGCCTTCT
CGGTTGTAGCTGGCAGACGACGAGTCTTACTTTTACGTGTACTTCTCTATAGATGATGTATGATCTCTCT
GCATGCGTGTTCGTGCATGTGTCCGTGTGTTGGGTACGCGTGGTACCCTGCAGGAAGGAAGCTGAGTTGG
CTGCTGCCACCGCTGAGCAATAACTAGTAATTACTAGCATAACCCCTTGGGGCCTCTAAACGGGTCTTGA
GGGGGTTTTTTGCTGAAAGGAGGACAGCTGATGATTGTCATGCTTGCCATCTGTTTTCTTGCAAGGTCAG
AGGAATTCGTAATCATGGTCATAGCTGTTTCCTGTGTGAAATTGTTATCCGCTCACAATTCCACACAACA
